LOCUS       Exported 3347 bp ds-DNA circular SYN 12-MAY-2021
DEFINITION  Gateway ORF clone of human GRB2 [NM_002086.4] with stop codon (for
            native or N-terminal fusions).
ACCESSION   .
VERSION     .
KEYWORDS    R777-E099 Hs.GRB2
SOURCE      synthetic DNA construct
  ORGANISM  synthetic DNA construct
REFERENCE   1 (bases 1 to 3347)
  TITLE     Esposito lab
REFERENCE   2 (bases 1 to 3347)
  AUTHORS   .
  TITLE     Direct Submission
  JOURNAL   Exported May 12, 2021 from SnapGene Server 1.1.58
            http://www.snapgene.com
FEATURES             Location/Qualifiers
     source          1..3347
                     /organism="synthetic DNA construct"
                     /mol_type="other DNA"
     primer_bind     23..45
                     /label=M13/pUC Forward
                     /note="In lacZ gene"
     primer_bind     37..54
                     /label=M13 Forward
                     /note="In lacZ gene. Also called M13-F20 or M13 (-21)
                     Forward"
     primer_bind     38..54
                     /label=M13 fwd
                     /note="common sequencing primer, one of multiple similar
                     variants"
     protein_bind    84..183
                     /gene="mutant version of attL"
                     /label=attL1
                     /bound_moiety="LR Clonase(TM)"
                     /note="recombination site for the Gateway(R) LR reaction"
     protein_bind    complement(838..937)
                     /gene="mutant version of attL"
                     /label=attL2
                     /bound_moiety="LR Clonase(TM)"
                     /note="recombination site for the Gateway(R) LR reaction"
     CDS             1314..2105
                     /codon_start=1
                     /gene="aadA"
                     /product="aminoglycoside adenylyltransferase (Murphy,
                     1985)"
                     /label=SmR
                     /note="confers resistance to spectinomycin and
                     streptomycin"
                     /translation="MREAVIAEVSTQLSEVVGVIERHLEPTLLAVHLYGSAVDGGLKPH
                     SDIDLLVTVTVRLDETTRRALINDLLETSASPGESEILRAVEVTIVVHDDIIPWRYPAK
                     RELQFGEWQRNDILAGIFEPATIDIDLAILLTKAREHSVALVGPAAEELFDPVPEQDLF
                     EALNETLTLWNSPPDWAGDERNVVLTLSRIWYSAVTGKIAPKDVAADWAMERLPAQYQP
                     VILEARQAYLGQEEDRLASRADQLEEFVHYVKGEITKVVGK"
     rep_origin      2198..2786
                     /direction=RIGHT
                     /label=ori
                     /note="high-copy-number ColE1/pMB1/pBR322/pUC origin of
                     replication"
     primer_bind     2687..2706
                     /label=pBR322ori-F
                     /note="pBR322 origin, forward primer"
     primer_bind     2940..2957
                     /label=L4440
                     /note="L4440 vector, forward primer"
     terminator      3116..3143
                     /label=rrnB T2 terminator
                     /note="transcription terminator T2 from the E. coli rrnB
                     gene"
     terminator      3235..3321
                     /gene="Escherichia coli rrnB"
                     /label=rrnB T1 terminator
                     /note="transcription terminator T1 from the E. coli rrnB
                     gene"
ORIGIN
        1 ttaacgctag catggatgtt ttcccagtca cgacgttgta aaacgacggc cagtcttaaa
       61 attcgagctc ggtccgagga tccgaaataa tgattttatt ttgactgata gtgacctgtt
      121 cgttgcaaca aattgataag caatgctttt ttataatgcc aactttgtac aaaaaagttg
      181 gcaccnnnnn nnnnnnnnnn nnnnnnnnnn nnnnnnnnnn nnnnnnnnnn nnnnnnnnnn
      241 nnnnnnnnnn nnnnnnnnnn nnnnnnnnnn nnnnnnnnnn nnnnnnnnnn nnnnnnnnnn
      301 nnnnnnnnnn nnnnnnnnnn nnnnnnnnnn nnnnnnnnnn nnnnnnnnnn nnnnnnnnnn
      361 nnnnnnnnnn nnnnnnnnnn nnnnnnnnnn nnnnnnnnnn nnnnnnnnnn nnnnnnnnnn
      421 nnnnnnnnnn nnnnnnnnnn nnnnnnnnnn nnnnnnnnnn nnnnnnnnnn nnnnnnnnnn
      481 nnnnnnnnnn nnnnnnnnnn nnnnnnnnnn nnnnnnnnnn nnnnnnnnnn nnnnnnnnnn
      541 nnnnnnnnnn nnnnnnnnnn nnnnnnnnnn nnnnnnnnnn nnnnnnnnnn nnnnnnnnnn
      601 nnnnnnnnnn nnnnnnnnnn nnnnnnnnnn nnnnnnnnnn nnnnnnnnnn nnnnnnnnnn
      661 nnnnnnnnnn nnnnnnnnnn nnnnnnnnnn nnnnnnnnnn nnnnnnnnnn nnnnnnnnnn
      721 nnnnnnnnnn nnnnnnnnnn nnnnnnnnnn nnnnnnnnnn nnnnnnnnnn nnnnnnnnnn
      781 nnnnnnnnnn nnnnnnnnnn nnnnnnnnnn nnnnnnnnnn nnnnnnnnnn nnnnnntaat
      841 caactttctt gtacaaagtt ggcattatag gaaagcattg cttatcaatt tgttgcaacg
      901 aacaggtcac tatcagtcaa aataaaatca ttatttgcat gcaagcttag atcctctaga
      961 ccagccagga cagaaatgcc tcgacttcgc tgctacccaa ggttgccggg tgacgcacac
     1021 cgtggaaacg gatgaaggca cgaacccagt ggacataagc ctgttcggtt cgtaagctgt
     1081 aatgcaagta gcgtatgcgc tcacgcaact ggtccagaac cttgaccgaa cgcagcggtg
     1141 gtaacggcgc agtggcggtt ttcatggctt gttatgactg tttttttggg gtacagtcta
     1201 tgcctcgggc atccaagcag caagcgcgtt acgccgtggg tcgatgtttg atgttatgga
     1261 gcagcaacga tgttacgcag cagggcagtc gccctaaaac aaagttaaac attatgaggg
     1321 aagcggtgat cgccgaagta tcgactcaac tatcagaggt agttggcgtc atcgagcgcc
     1381 atctcgaacc gacgttgctg gccgtacatt tgtacggctc cgcagtggat ggcggcctga
     1441 agccacacag tgatattgat ttgctggtta cggtgaccgt aaggcttgat gaaacaacgc
     1501 ggcgagcttt gatcaacgac cttttggaaa cttcggcttc ccctggagag agcgagattc
     1561 tccgcgctgt agaagtcacc attgttgtgc acgacgacat cattccgtgg cgttatccag
     1621 ctaagcgcga actgcaattt ggagaatggc agcgcaatga cattcttgca ggtatcttcg
     1681 agccagccac gatcgacatt gatctggcta tcttgctgac aaaagcaaga gaacatagcg
     1741 ttgccttggt aggtccagcg gcggaggaac tctttgatcc ggttcctgaa caggatctat
     1801 ttgaggcgct aaatgaaacc ttaacgctat ggaactcgcc gcccgactgg gctggcgatg
     1861 agcgaaatgt agtgcttacg ttgtcccgca tttggtacag cgcagtaacc ggcaaaatcg
     1921 cgccgaagga tgtcgctgcc gactgggcaa tggagcgcct gccggcccag tatcagcccg
     1981 tcatacttga agctagacag gcttatcttg gacaagaaga agatcgcttg gcctcgcgcg
     2041 cagatcagtt ggaagaattt gtccactacg tgaaaggcga gatcaccaag gtagtcggca
     2101 aataaccctc gagccaccca tgaccaaaat cccttaacgt gagttacgcg tcgttccact
     2161 gagcgtcaga ccccgtagaa aagatcaaag gatcttcttg agatcctttt tttctgcgcg
     2221 taatctgctg cttgcaaaca aaaaaaccac cgctaccagc ggtggtttgt ttgccggatc
     2281 aagagctacc aactcttttt ccgaaggtaa ctggcttcag cagagcgcag ataccaaata
     2341 ctgtccttct agtgtagccg tagttaggcc accacttcaa gaactctgta gcaccgccta
     2401 catacctcgc tctgctaatc ctgttaccag tggctgctgc cagtggcgat aagtcgtgtc
     2461 ttaccgggtt ggactcaaga cgatagttac cggataaggc gcagcggtcg ggctgaacgg
     2521 ggggttcgtg cacacagccc agcttggagc gaacgaccta caccgaactg agatacctac
     2581 agcgtgagca ttgagaaagc gccacgcttc ccgaagggag aaaggcggac aggtatccgg
     2641 taagcggcag ggtcggaaca ggagagcgca cgagggagct tccaggggga aacgcctggt
     2701 atctttatag tcctgtcggg tttcgccacc tctgacttga gcgtcgattt ttgtgatgct
     2761 cgtcaggggg gcggagccta tggaaaaacg ccagcaacgc ggccttttta cggttcctgg
     2821 ccttttgctg gccttttgct cacatgttct ttcctgcgtt atcccctgat tctgtggata
     2881 accgtattac cgcctttgag tgagctgata ccgctcgccg cagccgaacg accgagcgca
     2941 gcgagtcagt gagcgaggaa gcggaagagc gcccaatacg caaaccgcct ctccccgcgc
     3001 gttggccgat tcattaatgc agctggcacg acaggtttcc cgactggaaa gcgggcagtg
     3061 agcgcaacgc aattaatacg cgtaccgcta gccaggaaga gtttgtagaa acgcaaaaag
     3121 gccatccgtc aggatggcct tctgcttagt ttgatgcctg gcagtttatg gcgggcgtcc
     3181 tgcccgccac cctccgggcc gttgcttcac aacgttcaaa tccgctcccg gcggatttgt
     3241 cctactcagg agagcgttca ccgacaaaca acagataaaa cgaaaggccc agtcttccga
     3301 ctgagccttt cgttttattt gatgcctggc agttccctac tctcgcg
//
