[The description below was written by a language model from this plasmid's Addgene catalogue record and the feature table of its GenBank file.]
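Description:
R777-E099 Hs.GRB2 is a Gateway entry clone built on the pDonor-255 backbone that carries the human GRB2 open reading frame (reference transcript NM_002086.4), which encodes an adaptor protein. The circular plasmid is 3347 bp in total: a 2693 bp backbone plus a 654 bp insert. It is propagated in E. coli from a high-copy ColE1/pUC-type origin. Selection relies on the aadA aminoglycoside adenylyltransferase gene, which confers resistance to spectinomycin and streptomycin. The rrnB T1 and T2 transcription terminators lie upstream of the cloning region, where such terminators typically shield an insert from read-through transcription originating in the backbone.

The GRB2 coding sequence is not annotated as its own feature in the table. The gap between the attL1 and attL2 recombination sites matches the stated insert size, so the ORF occupies that interval. These attL sites are the substrates for the LR Clonase reaction, which moves the ORF directionally into any attR-containing destination vector. The annotations show no promoter driving the insert, as expected for an entry clone: it is a transfer intermediate rather than an expression plasmid, and promoter, tags and host-specific elements come from the chosen destination vector. The ORF retains its native stop codon, so it is suited to expressing untagged GRB2 or N-terminal fusions, but not C-terminal fusions that would require read-through. An M13 forward primer site flanks the attL1 side for sequence verification of the insert.
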