Addgene plasmid #70383: R777-E099 Hs.GRB2
Purpose: Gateway ORF clone of human GRB2 [NM_002086.4] with stop codon (for native or N-terminal fusions)
Depositing lab: Dominic Esposito. Depositing organization: National Cancer Institute (NCI).
Backbone
  Vector backbone: pDonor-255
  Backbone size w/o insert (bp): 2693
  Vector type: Gateway Entry Clone
Growth in bacteria
  Bacterial resistance: Spectinomycin, 50 μg/mL
  Growth temperature: 37°C
  Growth strain: DH10B
  Copy number: High Copy
Gene/Insert
  Gene/Insert name: GRB2 (alt name: NM_002086.4)
  Species: H. sapiens (human)
  Insert size (bp): 654
  Entrez Gene: GRB2 (a.k.a. ASH, EGFRBP-GRB2, Grb3-3, MST084, MSTP084, NCKAP2)
  Cloning method: Gateway Cloning
  Sequencing primers: 5′ M13F 23-mer (5'-CCCAGTCACGACGTTGTAAAACG); 3′ attLR 23-mer (5'-TAACATCAGAGATTTTGAGACAC)
Terms and licenses: Academic/Nonprofit Terms; Industry Terms: Not Available to Industry
How to cite: R777-E099 Hs.GRB2 was a gift from Dominic Esposito (Addgene plasmid # 70383 ; http://n2t.net/addgene:70383 ; RRID:Addgene_70383)
