>Addgene plasmid #70383 | R777-E099 Hs.GRB2 | addgene partial sequence | sequence record 132472 | pCR8_R1 5'-cgaaccgaacaggcttatgt-3'
GGTGTGCGTCACCCGGCAACCTTGGGTAGCAGCGAAGTCGAGGCATTTCTGTCCTGGCTGGTCTAGAGGA
TCTAAGCTTGCATGCAAATAATGATTTTATTTTGACTGATAGTGACCTGTTCGTTGCAACAAATTGATAA
GCAATGCTTTCCTATAATGCCAACTTTGTACAAGAAAGTTGATTA
[593 nt withheld, positions 186-778]
